Addgene plasmid #144903: TFORF3427
Purpose: Lentiviral vector for overexpressing transcription factor ORFs with unique 24-bp barcodes. Barcodes facilitate identification of transcription factors in pooled screens.
Depositing lab: Feng Zhang. Depositing organization: Broad Institute. Publication: A transcription factor atlas of directed differentiation. Joung J, Ma S, Tay T, Geiger-Schuller KR, Kirchgatterer PC, Verdine VK, Guo B, Arias-Garcia MA, Allen WE, Singh A, Kuksenko O, Abudayyeh OO, Gootenberg JS, Fu Z, Macrae RK, Buenrostro JD, Regev A, Zhang F. Cell. 2023 Jan 5;186(1):209-229.e26. doi: 10.1016/j.cell.2022.11.026. PubMed 36608654.
Backbone
  Vector backbone: pLX_TRC317
  Backbone manufacturer: Broad Institute Genetic Perturbation Platform
  Backbone size w/o insert (bp): 8264
  Vector type: Mammalian Expression, Lentiviral
  Selectable markers: Puromycin
Growth in bacteria
  Bacterial resistance: Ampicillin, 100 μg/mL
  Growth temperature: 37°C
  Growth strain: NEB Stable
  Copy number: High Copy
Gene/Insert
  Gene/Insert name: NFIB
  Species: H. sapiens (human)
  Insert size (bp): 1466
  Entrez Gene: NFIB (a.k.a. CTF, HMGIC/NFIB, MACID, NF-I/B, NF1-B, NFI-B, NFI-RED, NFIB2, NFIB3)
  Promoter: EF1a
  Tag / fusion protein: V5 (C terminal on insert)
  Cloning method: Gateway Cloning
  Sequencing primers: 5′ GGGTGGAGACTGAAGTTAGGCCAG; 3′ CACATAGCGTAAAAGGAGCAACATAG
Resource information
  A portion of this plasmid was derived from a plasmid made by: Broad Institute Genetic Perturbation Platform
Terms and licenses: Academic/Nonprofit Terms; Industry Terms: Not Available to Industry
Depositor comments: NM_005596.3 Please test multiple small colonies in case of plasmid recombination. To make this collection available in a timely manner, a portion of this collection was not fully sequenced by Addgene. If an Addgene verified full plasmid sequence is not available, please contact us prior to placing an order to request the full sequence.
How to cite: TFORF3427 was a gift from Feng Zhang (Addgene plasmid # 144903 ; http://n2t.net/addgene:144903 ; RRID:Addgene_144903)
