[The description below was written by a language model from this plasmid's Addgene catalogue record and pLannotate feature annotations shown in this document.]
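Description:
TFORF3427 is a lentiviral mammalian expression plasmid built on the pLX_TRC317 backbone and carrying the human transcription factor NFIB as a Gateway-cloned open reading frame. It belongs to a barcoded transcription factor ORF collection in which each construct carries a unique 24-bp barcode, so that the overexpressed factor can be identified in pooled screens; the barcode itself is not annotated as a separate feature in the table. In bacteria the plasmid is maintained through a high-copy ColE1/pUC-type origin with ampicillin resistance, and an f1 origin is also present. The depositor warns that recombination can occur, as is common for plasmids carrying repeated LTRs.

The viral portion has a third-generation, self-inactivating layout. An RSV promoter drives a truncated HIV-1 5' LTR, followed by the Ψ packaging signal, a gag fragment, the Rev response element and a cPPT/CTS, and the cassette ends in a WPRE and a ΔU3 3' LTR with a downstream SV40 polyadenylation signal. Within the proviral region, an SV40 promoter drives puromycin N-acetyltransferase for selection of transduced cells. A separate EF-1α promoter drives NFIB, which is flanked by attB1 and attB2 sites and followed by a C-terminal V5 epitope tag for detection. The annotated NFIB coding region is somewhat shorter than the listed insert size, which presumably also counts flanking sequence. A short U6 promoter fragment lies between the V5 tag and the WPRE, and its role is not stated in the record. The construct is meant for packaging into lentivirus to stably overexpress NFIB, for example in pooled directed-differentiation screens.
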