Features (pLannotate 1.2.2; 34 found; start..end, strand, type, name):
      5..231     +  promoter       RSV promoter: Rous sarcoma virus enhancer/promoter
    232..412     +  LTR            5' LTR (truncated): truncated 5' long terminal repeat (LTR) from HIV-1
    459..584     +  misc_feature   HIV-1 Ψ: packaging signal of human immunodeficiency virus type 1
    568..931     +  CDS            HIV-1 gag (fragment): gag protein from human immunodeficiency virus 1; gag
   1077..1310    +  misc_feature   RRE: The Rev response element (RRE) of HIV-1 allows for Rev-dependent mRNA export from the nucleus to the cytoplasm.
   1687..1713    +  CDS            Rev (fragment): human immunodeficiency virus 1 (HIV-1) Rev protein; rev; enhances nuclear export of unspliced and incompletely spliced viral mRNAs
   1720..1743    +  promoter       SV40 promoter (fragment): SV40 early promoter
   1744..1815    +  promoter       SV40 promoter (fragment): SV40 enhancer and early promoter
   1839..1974    +  rep_origin     SV40 ori: SV40 origin of replication
   2020..2616    +  CDS            PuroR (fragment): puromycin N-acetyltransferase; pac from Streptomyces; confers resistance to puromycin
   2665..2782    +  misc_feature   cPPT/CTS: central polypurine tract and central termination sequence of HIV-1
   2847..2913    +  CDS            small t antigen (fragment): SV40 (simian virus 40) small t antigen
   2920..4098    +  promoter       EF-1α promoter: strong constitutive promoter for human elongation factor EF-1α
   4119..4136    +  protein_bind   attB1 (fragment): mutant version of attB; core recombination site for the Gateway® BP reaction BP Clonase™
   4142..5401    +  CDS            NFIB: NFIB_HUMAN - Experimental evidence at protein level: Swiss-Prot protein existence level 1. Transcriptional activator of GFAP, essential for proper brain development (PubMed:30388402). Recognizes and binds the palindromic sequence 5'-TTGGCNNNNNGCCAA-3' present in viral and cellular promoters and in the origin of replication of adenovirus type 2. These proteins are individually capable of activating transcription and replication. From Homo sapiens (Human).
   5403..5427    -  protein_bind   attB2: mutant version of attB; recombination site for the Gateway® BP reaction BP Clonase™
   5435..5476    +  CDS            V5 tag: epitope tag from simian virus 5
   5492..5545    +  promoter       U6 promoter (fragment): RNA polymerase III promoter for human U6 snRNA
   5587..6175    +  misc_feature   WPRE: woodchuck hepatitis virus posttranscriptional regulatory element
   6226..6245    +  misc_feature   cPPT/CTS (fragment): central polypurine tract and central termination sequence of HIV-1
   6247..6480    +  LTR            3' LTR (ΔU3): self-inactivating 3' long terminal repeat (LTR) from HIV-1
   6558..6679    +  polyA_signal   SV40 poly(A) signal: SV40 polyadenylation signal
   6719..6854    +  rep_origin     SV40 ori: SV40 origin of replication
   6875..6893    -  promoter       T7 promoter: promoter for bacteriophage T7 RNA polymerase
   6901..7056    +  CDS            lacZα (fragment): LacZα fragment of β-galactosidase; lacZ fragment
   7061..7489    +  rep_origin     f1 ori (sequence partly withheld): f1 bacteriophage origin of replication; arrow indicates direction of (+) strand synthesis
   7542..7646    +  promoter       AmpR promoter: bla
   7647..8507    +  CDS            AmpR: β-lactamase; bla; confers resistance to ampicillin, carbenicillin, and related antibiotics
   8678..9266    +  rep_origin     ori: high-copy-number ColE1/pMB1/pBR322/pUC origin of replication
   9449..9541    +  CDS            lacI (fragment): lac repressor; lacI; The lac repressor binds to the lac operator to inhibit transcription in E. coli. This inhibition can be relieved by adding lactose or isopropyl-β-D-thiogalactopyranoside (IPTG).
   9554..9575    +  protein_bind   CAP binding site: CAP binding activates transcription in the presence of cAMP. E. coli catabolite activator protein
   9590..9620    +  promoter       lac promoter: promoter for the E. coli lac operon
   9628..9644    +  protein_bind   lac operator: The lac repressor binds to the lac operator to inhibit transcription in E. coli. This inhibition can be relieved by adding lactose or isopropyl-β-D-thiogalactopyranoside (IPTG). lac repressor encoded by lacI
   9689..9707    +  promoter       T3 promoter: promoter for bacteriophage T3 RNA polymerase
>Addgene plasmid #144903 | TFORF3427 | addgene full sequence | sequence record 392202 | Addgene NGS Result
TTAATGTAGTCTTATGCAATACTCTTGTAGTCTTGCAACATGGTAACGATGAGTTAGCAACATGCCTTAC
AAGGAGAGAAAAAGCACCGTGCATGCCGATTGGTGGAAGTAAGGTGGTACGATCGTGCCTTATTAGGAAG
GCAACAGACGGGTCTGACATGGATTGGACGAACCACTGAATTGCCGCATTGCAGAGATATTGTATTTAAG
TGCCTAGCTCGATACATAAACGGGTCTCTCTGGTTAGACCAGATCTGAGCCTGGGAGCTCTCTGGCTAAC
TAGGGAACCCACTGCTTAAGCCTCAATAAAGCTTGCCTTGAGTGCTTCAAGTAGTGTGTGCCCGTCTGTT
GTGTGACTCTGGTAACTAGAGATCCCTCAGACCCTTTTAGTCAGTGTGGAAAATCTCTAGCAGTGGCGCC
CGAACAGGGACTTGAAAGCGAAAGGGAAACCAGAGGAGCTCTCTCGACGCAGGACTCGGCTTGCTGAAGC
GCGCACGGCAAGAGGCGAGGGGCGGCGACTGGTGAGTACGCCAAAAATTTTGACTAGCGGAGGCTAGAAG
GAGAGAGATGGGTGCGAGAGCGTCAGTATTAAGCGGGGGAGAATTAGATCGCGATGGGAAAAAATTCGGT
TAAGGCCAGGGGGAAAGAAAAAATATAAATTAAAACATATAGTATGGGCAAGCAGGGAGCTAGAACGATT
CGCAGTTAATCCTGGCCTGTTAGAAACATCAGAAGGCTGTAGACAAATACTGGGACAGCTACAACCATCC
CTTCAGACAGGATCAGAAGAACTTAGATCATTATATAATACAGTAGCAACCCTCTATTGTGTGCATCAAA
GGATAGAGATAAAAGACACCAAGGAAGCTTTAGACAAGATAGAGGAAGAGCAAAACAAAAGTAAGACCAC
CGCACAGCAAGCGGCCGCTGATCTTCAGACCTGGAGGAGGAGATATGAGGGACAATTGGAGAAGTGAATT
ATATAAATATAAAGTAGTAAAAATTGAACCATTAGGAGTAGCACCCACCAAGGCAAAGAGAAGAGTGGTG
CAGAGAGAAAAAAGAGCAGTGGGAATAGGAGCTTTGTTCCTTGGGTTCTTGGGAGCAGCAGGAAGCACTA
TGGGCGCAGCGTCAATGACGCTGACGGTACAGGCCAGACAATTATTGTCTGGTATAGTGCAGCAGCAGAA
CAATTTGCTGAGGGCTATTGAGGCGCAACAGCATCTGTTGCAACTCACAGTCTGGGGCATCAAGCAGCTC
CAGGCAAGAATCCTGGCTGTGGAAAGATACCTAAAGGATCAACAGCTCCTGGGGATTTGGGGTTGCTCTG
GAAAACTCATTTGCACCACTGCTGTGCCTTGGAATGCTAGTTGGAGTAATAAATCTCTGGAACAGATTTG
GAATCACACGACCTGGATGGAGTGGGACAGAGAAATTAACAATTACACAAGCTTAATACACTCCTTAATT
GAAGAATCGCAAAACCAGCAAGAAAAGAATGAACAAGAATTATTGGAATTAGATAAATGGGCAAGTTTGT
GGAATTGGTTTAACATAACAAATTGGCTGTGGTATATAAAATTATTCATAATGATAGTAGGAGGCTTGGT
AGGTTTAAGAATAGTTTTTGCTGTACTTTCTATAGTGAATAGAGTTAGGCAGGGATATTCACCATTATCG
TTTCAGACCCACCTCCCAACCCCGAGGGGACCCATGCATTGCATCTCAATTAGTCAGCAACCAGGTGTGG
AAAGTCCCCAGGCTCCCCAGCAGGCAGAAGTATGCAAAGCATGCGTCTCAATTAGTCAGCAACCATAGTC
CCGCCCCTAACTCCGCCCATCCCGCCCCTAACTCCGCCCAGTTCCGCCCATTCTCCGCCCCATGGCTGAC
TAATTTTTTTTATTTATGCAGAGGCCGAGGCCGCCTCGGCCTCTGAGCTATTCCAGAAGTAGTGAGGAGG
CTTTTTTGGAGGCCTAGGCTTTTGCAAAAAGCTTTCTAGAGGTACCACCGGAGCTTACCATGACCGAGTA
CAAGCCCACGGTGCGCCTCGCCACCCGCGACGACGTCCCCAGGGCCGTACGCACCCTCGCCGCCGCGTTC
GCCGACTACCCCGCCACGCGCCACACCGTCGATCCGGACCGCCACATCGAGCGGGTCACCGAGCTGCAAG
AACTCTTCCTCACGCGCGTCGGGCTCGACATCGGCAAGGTGTGGGTCGCGGACGACGGCGCCGCCGTGGC
GGTCTGGACCACGCCGGAGAGCGTCGAAGCGGGGGCGGTGTTCGCCGAGATCGGCCCGCGCATGGCCGAG
TTGAGCGGTTCCCGGCTGGCCGCGCAGCAACAGATGGAAGGCCTCCTGGCGCCGCACCGGCCCAAGGAGC
CCGCGTGGTTCCTGGCCACCGTCGGCGTCTCGCCCGACCACCAGGGCAAGGGTCTGGGCAGCGCCGTCGT
GCTCCCCGGAGTGGAGGCGGCCGAGCGCGCCGGGGTGCCCGCCTTCCTGGAGACCTCCGCGCCCCGCAAC
CTCCCCTTCTACGAGCGGCTCGGCTTCACCGTCACCGCCGACGTCGAGGTGCCCGAAGGACCGCGCACCT
GGTGCATGACCCGCAAGCCCGGTGCCAGTTAACGAATTCTAGATCTTGAGACAAATGGCAGTATTCATCC
ACAATTTTAAAAGAAAAGGGGGGATTGGGGGGTACAGTGCAGGGGAAAGAATAGTAGACATAATAGCAAC
AGACATACAAACTAAAGAATTACAAAAACAAATTACAAAAATTCAAAATTTTCGGGTTTATTACAGGGAC
AGCAGAGATCCACTTTGGCGCCGGCTCGAGGCCTGCAGGTGCAAAGATGGATAAAGTTTTAAACAGAGAG
GAATCTTTGCAGCTAATGGACCTTCTAGGTCTTGAAAGGAGTGGGAATTGGCTCCGGTGCCCGTCAGTGG
GCAGAGCGCACATCGCCCACAGTCCCCGAGAAGTTGGGGGGAGGGGTCGGCAATTGAACCGGTGCCTAGA
GAAGGTGGCGCGGGGTAAACTGGGAAAGTGATGTCGTGTACTGGCTCCGCCTTTTTCCCGAGGGTGGGGG
AGAACCGTATATAAGTGCAGTAGTCGCCGTGAACGTTCTTTTTCGCAACGGGTTTGCCGCCAGAACACAG
GTAAGTGCCGTGTGTGGTTCCCGCGGGCCTGGCCTCTTTACGGGTTATGGCCCTTGCGTGCCTTGAATTA
CTTCCACCTGGCTGCAGTACGTGATTCTTGATCCCGAGCTTCGGGTTGGAAGTGGGTGGGAGAGTTCGAG
GCCTTGCGCTTAAGGAGCCCCTTCGCCTCGTGCTTGAGTTGAGGCCTGGCCTGGGCGCTGGGGCCGCCGC
GTGCGAATCTGGTGGCACCTTCGCGCCTGTCTCGCTGCTTTCGATAAGTCTCTAGCCATTTAAAATTTTT
GATGACCTGCTGCGACGCTTTTTTTCTGGCAAGATAGTCTTGTAAATGCGGGCCAAGATCTGCACACTGG
TATTTCGGTTTTTGGGGCCGCGGGCGGCGACGGGGCCCGTGCGTCCCAGCGCACATGTTCGGCGAGGCGG
GGCCTGCGAGCGCGGCCACCGAGAATCGGACGGGGGTAGTCTCAAGCTGGCCGGCCTGCTCTGGTGCCTG
GCCTCGCGCCGCCGTGTATCGCCCCGCCCTGGGCGGCAAGGCTGGCCCGGTCGGCACCAGTTGCGTGAGC
GGAAAGATGGCCGCTTCCCGGCCCTGCTGCAGGGAGCTCAAAATGGAGGACGCGGCGCTCGGGAGAGCGG
GCGGGTGAGTCACCCACACAAAGGAAAAGGGCCTTTCCGTCCTCAGCCGTCGCTTCATGTGACTCCACGG
AGTACCGGGCGCCGTCCAGGCACCTCGATTAGTTCTCGAGCTTTTGGAGTACGTCGTCTTTAGGTTGGGG
GGAGGGGTTTTATGCGATGGAGTTTCCCCACACTGAGTGGGTGGAGACTGAAGTTAGGCCAGCTTGGCAC
TTGATGTAATTCTCCTTGGAATTTGCCCTTTTTGAGTTTGGATCTTGGTTCATTCTCAAGCCTCAGACAG
TGGTTCAAAGTTTTTTTCTTCCATTTCAGGTGTCGTGAGGCTAGCATCGATTGATCAACAAGTTTGTACA
AAAAAGTTGGCATGATGTATTCTCCCATCTGTCTCACTCAGGATGAATTTCACCCATTCATCGAGGCACT
TCTTCCACATGTCCGTGCAATTGCCTATACTTGGTTCAACCTGCAGGCTCGAAAACGCAAGTACTTTAAA
AAGCATGAGAAGCGAATGTCAAAGGATGAAGAAAGAGCAGTCAAAGATGAGCTTCTCAGTGAAAAGCCTG
AAATCAAACAGAAGTGGGCATCCAGGCTCCTTGCCAAACTGCGCAAAGATATTCGCCAGGAGTATCGAGA
GGACTTTGTGCTCACCGTGACTGGCAAGAAGCACCCGTGCTGTGTCTTATCCAATCCCGACCAGAAGGGT
AAGATTAGGAGAATCGACTGCCTGCGACAGGCAGACAAAGTCTGGCGTCTGGATCTAGTCATGGTGATCC
TGTTCAAAGGCATCCCCTTGGAAAGTACCGATGGAGAGCGGCTCATGAAATCCCCACATTGCACAAACCC
AGCACTTTGTGTCCAGCCACATCATATCACAGTATCAGTTAAGGAGCTTGATTTGTTTTTGGCATACTAC
GTGCAGGAGCAAGATTCTGGACAATCAGGAAGTCCAAGCCACAATGATCCTGCCAAGAATCCTCCAGGTT
ACCTTGAGGATAGTTTTGTAAAATCTGGAGTCTTCAATGTATCAGAACTTGTAAGAGTATCCAGAACGCC
CATAACCCAGGGAACTGGAGTCAACTTCCCAATTGGAGAAATCCCAAGCCAACCATACTATCATGACATG
AACTCGGGGGTCAATCTTCAGAGGTCTCTGTCTTCTCCACCAAGCAGCAAAAGACCCAAAACTATATCCA
TAGATGAAAATATGGAACCAAGTCCTACAGGAGACTTTTACCCCTCTCCAAGTTCACCAGCTGCTGGAAG
TCGAACATGGCACGAAAGAGATCAAGATATGTCTTCTCCGACTACTATGAAGAAGCCTGAAAAGCCATTG
TTCAGCTCTGCATCTCCACAGGATTCTTCCCCAAGACTGAGCACTTTCCCCCAGCACCACCATCCCGGAA
TACCTGGAGTTGCACACAGTGTCATCTCAACTCGAACTCCACCTCCACCTTCACCGTTGCCATTTCCAAC
ACAAGCTATCCTTCCTCCAGCCCCATCGAGCTACTTTTCTCATCCAACAATCAGATATCCTCCCCACCTG
AATCCTCAGGATACTCTGAAGAACTATGTACCTTCTTATGACCCATCCAGTCCACAAACCAGCCAGTCCT
GGTACCTGGGCTACCCAACTTTCTTGTACAAAGTGGTTGATATCGGTAAGCCTATCCCTAACCCTCTCCT
CGGTCTCGATTCTACGTAGTAATGAACTAGTCCGTAACTTGAAAGTATTTCGATTTCTTGGCTTTATATA
TCTTGTGGAAAGGACGACCCGTGCAGTTGAGCGCTAGTGATACGCGTTAAGTCGACAATCAACCTCTGGA
TTACAAAATTTGTGAAAGATTGACTGGTATTCTTAACTATGTTGCTCCTTTTACGCTATGTGGATACGCT
GCTTTAATGCCTTTGTATCATGCTATTGCTTCCCGTATGGCTTTCATTTTCTCCTCCTTGTATAAATCCT
GGTTGCTGTCTCTTTATGAGGAGTTGTGGCCCGTTGTCAGGCAACGTGGCGTGGTGTGCACTGTGTTTGC
TGACGCAACCCCCACTGGTTGGGGCATTGCCACCACCTGTCAGCTCCTTTCCGGGACTTTCGCTTTCCCC
CTCCCTATTGCCACGGCGGAACTCATCGCCGCCTGCCTTGCCCGCTGCTGGACAGGGGCTCGGCTGTTGG
GCACTGACAATTCCGTGGTGTTGTCGGGGAAATCATCGTCCTTTCCTTGGCTGCTCGCCTGTGTTGCCAC
CTGGATTCTGCGCGGGACGTCCTTCTGCTACGTCCCTTCGGCCCTCAATCCAGCGGACCTTCCTTCCCGC
GGCCTGCTGCCGGCTCTGCGGCCTCTTCCGCGTCTTCGCCTTCGCCCTCAGACGAGTCGGATCTCCCTTT
GGGCCGCCTCCCCGCGTCGACTTTAAGACCAATGACTTACAAGGCAGCTGTAGATCTTAGCCACTTTTTA
AAAGAAAAGGGGGGACTGGAAGGGCTAATTCACTCCCAACGAAGACAAGATCTGCTTTTTGCTTGTACTG
GGTCTCTCTGGTTAGACCAGATCTGAGCCTGGGAGCTCTCTGGCTAACTAGGGAACCCACTGCTTAAGCC
TCAATAAAGCTTGCCTTGAGTGCTTCAAGTAGTGTGTGCCCGTCTGTTGTGTGACTCTGGTAACTAGAGA
TCCCTCAGACCCTTTTAGTCAGTGTGGAAAATCTCTAGCAGTACGTATAGTAGTTCATGTCATCTTATTA
TTCAGTATTTATAACTTGCAAAGAAATGAATATCAGAGAGTGAGAGGAACTTGTTTATTGCAGCTTATAA
TGGTTACAAATAAAGCAATAGCATCACAAATTTCACAAATAAAGCATTTTTTTCACTGCATTCTAGTTGT
GGTTTGTCCAAACTCATCAATGTATCTTATCATGTCTGGCTCTAGCTATCCCGCCCCTAACTCCGCCCAT
CCCGCCCCTAACTCCGCCCAGTTCCGCCCATTCTCCGCCCCATGGCTGACTAATTTTTTTTATTTATGCA
GAGGCCGAGGCCGCCTCGGCCTCTGAGCTATTCCAGAAGTAGTGAGGAGGCTTTTTTGGAGGCCTAGGGA
CGTACCCAATTCGCCCTATAGTGAGTCGTATTACGCGCGCTCACTGGCCGTCGTTTTACAACGTCGTGAC
TGGGAAAACCCTGGCGTTACCCAACTTAATCGCCTTGCAGCACATCCCCCTTTCGCCAGCTGGCGTAATA
GCGAAGAGGCCCGCACCGATCGCCCTTCCCAACAGTTGCGCAGCCTGAATGGCGAATGGG
[124 nt withheld, positions 7061-7184]
C
[91 nt withheld, positions 7186-7276]
A
[49 nt withheld, positions 7278-7326]
CCTTTGACGTTGGAGTCCACGTTCTTT
[37 nt withheld, positions 7354-7390]
ACCCTATCTCGGTCTATTCTTTTGATTTATAAGGGATTTTGCCGATTTCGGCCTATTGGTTAAAAAATGA
GCTGATTTAACAAAAATTTAACGCGAATTTTAACAAAATATTAACGCTTACAATTTAGGTGGCACTTTTC
GGGGAAATGTGCGCGGAACCCCTATTTGTTTATTTTTCTAAATACATTCAAATATGTATCCGCTCATGAG
ACAATAACCCTGATAAATGCTTCAATAATATTGAAAAAGGAAGAGTATGAGTATTCAACATTTCCGTGTC
GCCCTTATTCCCTTTTTTGCGGCATTTTGCCTTCCTGTTTTTGCTCACCCAGAAACGCTGGTGAAAGTAA
AAGATGCTGAAGATCAGTTGGGTGCACGAGTGGGTTACATCGAACTGGATCTCAACAGCGGTAAGATCCT
TGAGAGTTTTCGCCCCGAAGAACGTTTTCCAATGATGAGCACTTTTAAAGTTCTGCTATGTGGCGCGGTA
TTATCCCGTATTGACGCCGGGCAAGAGCAACTCGGTCGCCGCATACACTATTCTCAGAATGACTTGGTTG
AGTACTCACCAGTCACAGAAAAGCATCTTACGGATGGCATGACAGTAAGAGAATTATGCAGTGCTGCCAT
AACCATGAGTGATAACACTGCGGCCAACTTACTTCTGACAACGATCGGAGGACCGAAGGAGCTAACCGCT
TTTTTGCACAACATGGGGGATCATGTAACTCGCCTTGATCGTTGGGAACCGGAGCTGAATGAAGCCATAC
CAAACGACGAGCGTGACACCACGATGCCTGTAGCAATGGCAACAACGTTGCGCAAACTATTAACTGGCGA
ACTACTTACTCTAGCTTCCCGGCAACAATTAATAGACTGGATGGAGGCGGATAAAGTTGCAGGACCACTT
CTGCGCTCGGCCCTTCCGGCTGGCTGGTTTATTGCTGATAAATCTGGAGCCGGTGAGCGTGGGTCTCGCG
GTATCATTGCAGCACTGGGGCCAGATGGTAAGCCCTCCCGTATCGTAGTTATCTACACGACGGGGAGTCA
GGCAACTATGGATGAACGAAATAGACAGATCGCTGAGATAGGTGCCTCACTGATTAAGCATTGGTAACTG
TCAGACCAAGTTTACTCATATATACTTTAGATTGATTTAAAACTTCATTTTTAATTTAAAAGGATCTAGG
TGAAGATCCTTTTTGATAATCTCATGACCAAAATCCCTTAACGTGAGTTTTCGTTCCACTGAGCGTCAGA
CCCCGTAGAAAAGATCAAAGGATCTTCTTGAGATCCTTTTTTTCTGCGCGTAATCTGCTGCTTGCAAACA
AAAAAACCACCGCTACCAGCGGTGGTTTGTTTGCCGGATCAAGAGCTACCAACTCTTTTTCCGAAGGTAA
CTGGCTTCAGCAGAGCGCAGATACCAAATACTGTTCTTCTAGTGTAGCCGTAGTTAGGCCACCACTTCAA
GAACTCTGTAGCACCGCCTACATACCTCGCTCTGCTAATCCTGTTACCAGTGGCTGCTGCCAGTGGCGAT
AAGTCGTGTCTTACCGGGTTGGACTCAAGACGATAGTTACCGGATAAGGCGCAGCGGTCGGGCTGAACGG
GGGGTTCGTGCACACAGCCCAGCTTGGAGCGAACGACCTACACCGAACTGAGATACCTACAGCGTGAGCT
ATGAGAAAGCGCCACGCTTCCCGAAGGGAGAAAGGCGGACAGGTATCCGGTAAGCGGCAGGGTCGGAACA
GGAGAGCGCACGAGGGAGCTTCCAGGGGGAAACGCCTGGTATCTTTATAGTCCTGTCGGGTTTCGCCACC
TCTGACTTGAGCGTCGATTTTTGTGATGCTCGTCAGGGGGGCGGAGCCTATGGAAAAACGCCAGCAACGC
GGCCTTTTTACGGTTCCTGGCCTTTTGCTGGCCTTTTGCTCACATGTTCTTTCCTGCGTTATCCCCTGAT
TCTGTGGATAACCGTATTACCGCCTTTGAGTGAGCTGATACCGCTCGCCGCAGCCGAACGACCGAGCGCA
GCGAGTCAGTGAGCGAGGAAGCGGAAGAGCGCCCAATACGCAAACCGCCTCTCCCCGCGCGTTGGCCGAT
TCATTAATGCAGCTGGCACGACAGGTTTCCCGACTGGAAAGCGGGCAGTGAGCGCAACGCAATTAATGTG
AGTTAGCTCACTCATTAGGCACCCCAGGCTTTACACTTTATGCTTCCGGCTCGTATGTTGTGTGGAATTG
TGAGCGGATAACAATTTCACACAGGAAACAGCTATGACCATGATTACGCCAAGCGCGCAATTAACCCTCA
CTAAAGGGAACAAAAGCTGGAGCTGCAAGC
