>Addgene plasmid #144903 | TFORF3427 | depositor partial sequence | sequence record 286824 | Insert
ATCGATTGATCAACAAGTTTGTACAAAAAAGTTGGCATGATGTATTCTCCCATCTGTCTCACTCAGGATG
AATTTCACCCATTCATCGAGGCACTTCTTCCACATGTCCGTGCAATTGCCTATACTTGGTTCAACCTGCA
GGCTCGAAAACGCAAGTACTTTAAAAAGCATGAGAAGCGAATGTCAAAGGATGAAGAAAGAGCAGTCAAA
GATGAGCTTCTCAGTGAAAAGCCTGAAATCAAACAGAAGTGGGCATCCAGGCTCCTTGCCAAACTGCGCA
AAGATATTCGCCAGGAGTATCGAGAGGACTTTGTGCTCACCGTGACTGGCAAGAAGCACCCGTGCTGTGT
CTTATCCAATCCCGACCAGAAGGGTAAGATTAGGAGAATCGACTGCCTGCGACAGGCAGACAAAGTCTGG
CGTCTGGATCTAGTCATGGTGATCCTGTTCAAAGGCATCCCCTTGGAAAGTACCGATGGAGAGCGGCTCA
TGAAATCCCCACATTGCACAAACCCAGCACTTTGTGTCCAGCCACATCATATCACAGTATCAGTTAAGGA
GCTTGATTTGTTTTTGGCATACTACGTGCAGGAGCAAGATTCTGGACAATCAGGAAGTCCAAGCCACAAT
GATCCTGCCAAGAATCCTCCAGGTTACCTTGAGGATAGTTTTGTAAAATCTGGAGTCTTCAATGTATCAG
AACTTGTAAGAGTATCCAGAACGCCCATAACCCAGGGAACTGGAGTCAACTTCCCAATTGGAGAAATCCC
AAGCCAACCATACTATCATGACATGAACTCGGGGGTCAATCTTCAGAGGTCTCTGTCTTCTCCACCAAGC
AGCAAAAGACCCAAAACTATATCCATAGATGAAAATATGGAACCAAGTCCTACAGGAGACTTTTACCCCT
CTCCAAGTTCACCAGCTGCTGGAAGTCGAACATGGCACGAAAGAGATCAAGATATGTCTTCTCCGACTAC
TATGAAGAAGCCTGAAAAGCCATTGTTCAGCTCTGCATCTCCACAGGATTCTTCCCCAAGACTGAGCACT
TTCCCCCAGCACCACCATCCCGGAATACCTGGAGTTGCACACAGTGTCATCTCAACTCGAACTCCACCTC
CACCTTCACCGTTGCCATTTCCAACACAAGCTATCCTTCCTCCAGCCCCATCGAGCTACTTTTCTCATCC
AACAATCAGATATCCTCCCCACCTGAATCCTCAGGATACTCTGAAGAACTATGTACCTTCTTATGACCCA
TCCAGTCCACAAACCAGCCAGTCCTGGTACCTGGGCTACCCAACTTTCTTGTACAAAGTGGTTGATATCG
GTAAGCCTATCCCTAACCCTCTCCTCGGTCTCGATTCTACGTAGTAATGAACTAGTCCGTAACTTGAAAG
TATTTCGATTTCTTGGCTTTATATATCTTGTGGAAAGGACGACCCGTGCAGTTGAGCGCTAGTGAT
