>Addgene plasmid #144903 | TFORF3427 | depositor partial sequence | sequence record 286825 | Barcode
CCCGTGCAGTTGAGCGCTAGTGAT
